>Addgene plasmid #105786 | pKK-TEV-BirA-FLAG | depositor full sequence | sequence record 200741 | pKK-TEV-BirA-FLAG sequence 6168 bps
GACGGATCGGGAGATCTCCCGATCCCCTATGGTGCACTCTCAGTACAATCTGCTCTGATGCCGCATAGTT
AAGCCAGTATCTGCTCCCTGCTTGTGTGTTGGAGGTCGCTGAGTAGTGCGCGAGCAAAATTTAAGCTACA
ACAAGGCAAGGCTTGACCGACAATTGCATGAAGAATCTGCTTAGGGTTAGGCGTTTTGCGCTGCTTCGCG
ATGTACGGGCCAGATATACGCGTTGACATTGATTATTGACTAGTTATTAATAGTAATCAATTACGGGGTC
ATTAGTTCATAGCCCATATATGGAGTTCCGCGTTACATAACTTACGGTAAATGGCCCGCCTGGCTGACCG
CCCAACGACCCCCGCCCATTGACGTCAATAATGACGTATGTTCCCATAGTAACGCCAATAGGGACTTTCC
ATTGACGTCAATGGGTGGAGTATTTACGGTAAACTGCCCACTTGGCAGTACATCAAGTGTATCATATGCC
AAGTACGCCCCCTATTGACGTCAATGACGGTAAATGGCCCGCCTGGCATTATGCCCAGTACATGACCTTA
TGGGACTTTCCTACTTGGCAGTACATCTACGTATTAGTCATCGCTATTACCATGGTGATGCGGTTTTGGC
AGTACATCAATGGGCGTGGATAGCGGTTTGACTCACGGGGATTTCCAAGTCTCCACCCCATTGACGTCAA
TGGGAGTTTGTTTTGGCACCAAAATCAACGGGACTTTCCAAAATGTCGTAACAACTCCGCCCCATTGACG
CAAATGGGCGGTAGGCGTGTACGGTGGGAGGTCTATATAAGCAGAGCTCTCCCTATCAGTGATAGAGATC
TCCCTATCAGTGATAGAGATCGTCGACGAGCTCGTTTAGTGAACCGTCAGATCGCCTGGAGACGCCATCC
ACGCTGTTTTGACCTCCATAGAAGACACCGGGACCGATCCAGCCTCCGGACTCTGGCGTTTAAACTTAAG
CTTGGTACCGAGCTCGGATCCGAAAACCTGTACTTCCAAGGAACCGGTGGTCACCTGTACAATCGATCCT
GCAGGAGCTAGCGAGAATTTGTATTTTCAGGGTGATATCATGAAGGATAACACCGTGCCACTGAAATTGA
TTGCCCTGTTAGCGAACGGTGAATTTCACTCTGGCGAGCAGTTGGGTGAAACGCTGGGAATGAGCCGGGC
GGCTATTAATAAACACATTCAGACACTGCGTGACTGGGGCGTTGATGTCTTTACCGTTCCGGGTAAAGGA
TACAGCCTGCCTGAGCCTATCCAGTTACTTAATGCTAAACAGATATTGGGTCAGCTGGATGGCGGTAGTG
TAGCCGTGCTGCCAGTGATTGACTCCACGAATCAGTACCTTCTTGATCGTATCGGAGAGCTTAAATCGGG
CGATGCTTGCATTGCAGAATACCAGCAGGCTGGCCGTGGTCGCCGGGGTCGGAAATGGTTTTCGCCTTTT
GGCGCAAACTTATATTTGTCGATGTTCTGGCGTCTGGAACAAGGCCCGGCGGCGGCGATTGGTTTAAGTC
TGGTTATCGGTATCGTGATGGCGGAAGTATTACGCAAGCTGGGTGCAGATAAAGTTCGTGTTAAATGGCC
TAATGACCTCTATCTGCAGGATCGCAAGCTGGCAGGCATTCTGGTGGAGCTGACTGGCAAAACTGGCGAT
GCGGCGCAAATAGTCATTGGAGCCGGGATCAACATGGCAATGCGCCGTGTTGAAGAGAGTGTCGTTAATC
AGGGGTGGATCACGCTGCAGGAAGCGGGGATCAATCTCGATCGTAATACGTTGGCGGCCATGCTAATACG
TGAATTACGTGCTGCGTTGGAACTCTTCGAACAAGAAGGATTGGCACCTTATCTGTCGCGCTGGGAAAAG
CTGGATAATTTTATTAATCGCCCAGTGAAACTTATCATTGGTGATAAAGAAATATTTGGCATTTCACGCG
GAATAGACAAACAGGGGGCTTTATTACTTGAGCAGGATGGAATAATAAAACCCTGGATGGGCGGTGAAAT
ATCCCTGCGTAGTGCAGAAAAAATCGATTACAAGGATGACGACGATAAGTAGCTCGAGTCTAGAGGGCCC
GTTTAAACCCGCTGATCAGCCTCGACTGTGCCTTCTAGTTGCCAGCCATCTGTTGTTTGCCCCTCCCCCG
TGCCTTCCTTGACCCTGGAAGGTGCCACTCCCACTGTCCTTTCCTAATAAAATGAGGAAATTGCATCGCA
TTGTCTGAGTAGGTGTCATTCTATTCTGGGGGGTGGGGTGGGGCAGGACAGCAAGGGGGAGGATTGGGAA
GACAATAGCAGGCATGCTGGGGATGCGGTGGGCTCTATGGCTTCTGAGGCGGAAAGAACCAGCTGGGGCT
CTAGGGGGTATCCCC
[124 nt withheld, positions 2396-2519]
C
[91 nt withheld, positions 2521-2611]
AGGGTGATGGTTCACGTACCTAGAAGTTCCTATTCCGAAGTTCCTATTCTCTAGAAAGTATAGGAACTTC
CTTGGCCAAAAAGCCTGAACTCACCGCGACGTCTGTCGAGAAGTTTCTGATCGAAAAGTTCGACAGCGTC
TCCGACCTGATGCAGCTCTCGGAGGGCGAAGAATCTCGTGCTTTCAGCTTCGATGTAGGAGGGCGTGGAT
ATGTCCTGCGGGTAAATAGCTGCGCCGATGGTTTCTACAAAGATCGTTATGTTTATCGGCACTTTGCATC
GGCCGCGCTCCCGATTCCGGAAGTGCTTGACATTGGGGAATTCAGCGAGAGCCTGACCTATTGCATCTCC
CGCCGTGCACAGGGTGTCACGTTGCAAGACCTGCCTGAAACCGAACTGCCCGCTGTTCTGCAGCCGGTCG
CGGAGGCCATGGATGCGATCGCTGCGGCCGATCTTAGCCAGACGAGCGGGTTCGGCCCATTCGGACCGCA
AGGAATCGGTCAATACACTACATGGCGTGATTTCATATGCGCGATTGCTGATCCCCATGTGTATCACTGG
CAAACTGTGATGGACGACACCGTCAGTGCGTCCGTCGCGCAGGCTCTCGATGAGCTGATGCTTTGGGCCG
AGGACTGCCCCGAAGTCCGGCACCTCGTGCACGCGGATTTCGGCTCCAACAATGTCCTGACGGACAATGG
CCGCATAACAGCGGTCATTGACTGGAGCGAGGCGATGTTCGGGGATTCCCAATACGAGGTCGCCAACATC
TTCTTCTGGAGGCCGTGGTTGGCTTGTATGGAGCAGCAGACGCGCTACTTCGAGCGGAGGCATCCGGAGC
TTGCAGGATCGCCGCGGCTCCGGGCGTATATGCTCCGCATTGGTCTTGACCAACTCTATCAGAGCTTGGT
TGACGGCAATTTCGATGATGCAGCTTGGGCGCAGGGTCGATGCGACGCAATCGTCCGATCCGGAGCCGGG
ACTGTCGGGCGTACACAAATCGCCCGCAGAAGCGCGGCCGTCTGGACCGATGGCTGTGTAGAAGTACTCG
CCGATAGTGGAAACCGACGCCCCAGCACTCGTCCGAGGGCAAAGGAATAGCACGTACTACGAGATTTCGA
TTCCACCGCCGCCTTCTATGAAAGGTTGGGCTTCGGAATCGTTTTCCGGGACGCCGGCTGGATGATCCTC
CAGCGCGGGGATCTCATGCTGGAGTTCTTCGCCCACCCCAACTTGTTTATTGCAGCTTATAATGGTTACA
AATAAAGCAATAGCATCACAAATTTCACAAATAAAGCATTTTTTTCACTGCATTCTAGTTGTGGTTTGTC
CAAACTCATCAATGTATCTTATCATGTCTGTATACCGTCGACCTCTAGCTAGAGCTTGGCGTAATCATGG
TCATAGCTGTTTCCTGTGTGAAATTGTTATCCGCTCACAATTCCACACAACATACGAGCCGGAAGCATAA
AGTGTAAAGCCTGGGGTGCCTAATGAGTGAGCTAACTCACATTAATTGCGTTGCGCTCACTGCCCGCTTT
CCAGTCGGGAAACCTGTCGTGCCAGCTGCATTAATGAATCGGCCAACGCGCGGGGAGAGGCGGTTTGCGT
ATTGGGCGCTCTTCCGCTTCCTCGCTCACTGACTCGCTGCGCTCGGTCGTTCGGCTGCGGCGAGCGGTAT
CAGCTCACTCAAAGGCGGTAATACGGTTATCCACAGAATCAGGGGATAACGCAGGAAAGAACATGTGAGC
AAAAGGCCAGCAAAAGGCCAGGAACCGTAAAAAGGCCGCGTTGCTGGCGTTTTTCCATAGGCTCCGCCCC
CCTGACGAGCATCACAAAAATCGACGCTCAAGTCAGAGGTGGCGAAACCCGACAGGACTATAAAGATACC
AGGCGTTTCCCCCTGGAAGCTCCCTCGTGCGCTCTCCTGTTCCGACCCTGCCGCTTACCGGATACCTGTC
CGCCTTTCTCCCTTCGGGAAGCGTGGCGCTTTCTCATAGCTCACGCTGTAGGTATCTCAGTTCGGTGTAG
GTCGTTCGCTCCAAGCTGGGCTGTGTGCACGAACCCCCCGTTCAGCCCGACCGCTGCGCCTTATCCGGTA
ACTATCGTCTTGAGTCCAACCCGGTAAGACACGACTTATCGCCACTGGCAGCAGCCACTGGTAACAGGAT
TAGCAGAGCGAGGTATGTAGGCGGTGCTACAGAGTTCTTGAAGTGGTGGCCTAACTACGGCTACACTAGA
AGAACAGTATTTGGTATCTGCGCTCTGCTGAAGCCAGTTACCTTCGGAAAAAGAGTTGGTAGCTCTTGAT
CCGGCAAACAAACCACCGCTGGTAGCGGTGGTTTTTTTGTTTGCAAGCAGCAGATTACGCGCAGAAAAAA
AGGATCTCAAGAAGATCCTTTGATCTTTTCTACGGGGTCTGACGCTCAGTGGAACGAAAACTCACGTTAA
GGGATTTTGGTCATGAGATTATCAAAAAGGATCTTCACCTAGATCCTTTTAAATTAAAAATGAAGTTTTA
AATCAATCTAAAGTATATATGAGTAAACTTGGTCTGACAGTTACCAATGCTTAATCAGTGAGGCACCTAT
CTCAGCGATCTGTCTATTTCGTTCATCCATAGTTGCCTGACTCCCCGTCGTGTAGATAACTACGATACGG
GAGGGCTTACCATCTGGCCCCAGTGCTGCAATGATACCGCGAGACCCACGCTCACCGGCTCCAGATTTAT
CAGCAATAAACCAGCCAGCCGGAAGGGCCGAGCGCAGAAGTGGTCCTGCAACTTTATCCGCCTCCATCCA
GTCTATTAATTGTTGCCGGGAAGCTAGAGTAAGTAGTTCGCCAGTTAATAGTTTGCGCAACGTTGTTGCC
ATTGCTACAGGCATCGTGGTGTCACGCTCGTCGTTTGGTATGGCTTCATTCAGCTCCGGTTCCCAACGAT
CAAGGCGAGTTACATGATCCCCCATGTTGTGCAAAAAAGCGGTTAGCTCCTTCGGTCCTCCGATCGTTGT
CAGAAGTAAGTTGGCCGCAGTGTTATCACTCATGGTTATGGCAGCACTGCATAATTCTCTTACTGTCATG
CCATCCGTAAGATGCTTTTCTGTGACTGGTGAGTACTCAACCAAGTCATTCTGAGAATAGTGTATGCGGC
GACCGAGTTGCTCTTGCCCGGCGTCAATACGGGATAATACCGCGCCACATAGCAGAACTTTAAAAGTGCT
CATCATTGGAAAACGTTCTTCGGGGCGAAAACTCTCAAGGATCTTACCGCTGTTGAGATCCAGTTCGATG
TAACCCACTCGTGCACCCAACTGATCTTCAGCATCTTTTACTTTCACCAGCGTTTCTGGGTGAGCAAAAA
CAGGAAGGCAAAATGCCGCAAAAAAGGGAATAAGGGCGACACGGAAATGTTGAATACTCATACTCTTCCT
TTTTCAATATTATTGAAGCATTTATCAGGGTTATTGTCTCATGAGCGGATACATATTTGAATGTATTTAG
AAAAATAAACAAATAGGGGTTCCGCGCACATTTCCCCGAAAAGTGCCACCTGACGTC
Features (pLannotate 1.2.2; 23 found; start..end, strand, type, name):
     28..80      -  misc_feature   bom (fragment): basis of mobility region from pBR322
    235..614     +  enhancer       CMV enhancer: human cytomegalovirus immediate early enhancer
    615..818     +  promoter       CMV promoter: human cytomegalovirus (CMV) immediate early promoter
    820..839     +  promoter       PLtetO-1 promoter (fragment): modified phage lambda PL promoter with tet operator sites (Lutz and Bujard, 1997)
    841..860     +  promoter       PLtetO-1 promoter (fragment): modified phage lambda PL promoter with tet operator sites (Lutz and Bujard, 1997)
    868..901     +  promoter       TRE3GV promoter (fragment): 3rd-generation Tet-responsive promoter that can be activated by binding of Tet-On® 3G, optimized for retroviral and lentiviral vectors
   1002..1018    +  CDS            TEV site (fragment): tobacco etch virus (TEV) protease recognition and cleavage site
   1090..2052    +  CDS            birA: BIRA_ECOLI - Also known as bioR, dhbB. Experimental evidence at protein level: Swiss-Prot protein existence level 1. Acts both as a biotin--[acetyl-CoA-carboxylase] ligase and a biotin-operon repressor. In the presence of ATP, BirA activates biotin to form the BirA-biotinyl-5'-adenylate (BirA-bio-5'-AMP or holoBirA) complex. HoloBirA can either transfer the biotinyl moiety to the biotin carboxyl carrier protein (BCCP) subunit of acetyl-CoA carboxylase, or bind to the biotin operator site and inhibit transcription of the operon. From Escherichia coli (strain K12).
   2053..2079    +  CDS            3xFLAG (fragment): three tandem FLAG® epitope tags
   2126..2350    +  polyA_signal   bGH poly(A) signal: bovine growth hormone polyadenylation signal
   2354..2375    +  promoter       SV40 promoter (fragment): SV40 enhancer and early promoter
   2396..2629    +  rep_origin     f1 ori (fragment) (sequence partly withheld): f1 bacteriophage origin of replication; arrow indicates direction of (+) strand synthesis
   2634..2681    +  protein_bind   FRT: FLP-mediated recombination occurs in the 8-bp core sequence TCTAGAAA (Turan and Bode, 2011). FLP recombinase from the Saccharomyces cerevisiae 2μ plasmid
   2689..3711    +  CDS            HygR: aminoglycoside phosphotransferase from E. coli; aph(4)-Ia; confers resistance to hygromycin
   3721..3846    +  CDS            ble (fragment): BLE_KLEPN - Experimental evidence at protein level: Swiss-Prot protein existence level 1. Binding protein with a strong affinity to the bleomycin family of antibiotics. Binds to CL990; an antimitotic-antibiotic compound. From Klebsiella pneumoniae.
   3841..3962    +  polyA_signal   SV40 poly(A) signal: SV40 polyadenylation signal
   4035..4051    -  protein_bind   lac operator: The lac repressor binds to the lac operator to inhibit transcription in E. coli. This inhibition can be relieved by adding lactose or isopropyl-β-D-thiogalactopyranoside (IPTG). lac repressor encoded by lacI
   4059..4089    -  promoter       lac promoter: promoter for the E. coli lac operon
   4104..4125    -  protein_bind   CAP binding site: CAP binding activates transcription in the presence of cAMP. E. coli catabolite activator protein
   4138..4230    -  CDS            lacI (fragment): lac repressor; lacI; The lac repressor binds to the lac operator to inhibit transcription in E. coli. This inhibition can be relieved by adding lactose or isopropyl-β-D-thiogalactopyranoside (IPTG).
   4413..5001    -  rep_origin     ori: high-copy-number ColE1/pMB1/pBR322/pUC origin of replication
   5172..6032    -  CDS            AmpR: β-lactamase; bla; confers resistance to ampicillin, carbenicillin, and related antibiotics
   6033..6137    -  promoter       AmpR promoter: bla
