>Addgene plasmid #105786 | pKK-TEV-BirA-FLAG | addgene full sequence | sequence record 203377 | Addgene NGS Result
CGGATCGGGAGATCTCCCGATCCCCTATGGTGCACTCTCAGTACAATCTGCTCTGATGCCGCATAGTTAA
GCCAGTATCTGCTCCCTGCTTGTGTGTTGGAGGTCGCTGAGTAGTGCGCGAGCAAAATTTAAGCTACAAC
AAGGCAAGGCTTGACCGACAATTGCATGAAGAATCTGCTTAGGGTTAGGCGTTTTGCGCTGCTTCGCGAT
GTACGGGCCAGATATACGCGTTGACATTGATTATTGACTAGTTATTAATAGTAATCAATTACGGGGTCAT
TAGTTCATAGCCCATATATGGAGTTCCGCGTTACATAACTTACGGTAAATGGCCCGCCTGGCTGACCGCC
CAACGACCCCCGCCCATTGACGTCAATAATGACGTATGTTCCCATAGTAACGCCAATAGGGACTTTCCAT
TGACGTCAATGGGTGGAGTATTTACGGTAAACTGCCCACTTGGCAGTACATCAAGTGTATCATATGCCAA
GTACGCCCCCTATTGACGTCAATGACGGTAAATGGCCCGCCTGGCATTATGCCCAGTACATGACCTTATG
GGACTTTCCTACTTGGCAGTACATCTACGTATTAGTCATCGCTATTACCATGGTGATGCGGTTTTGGCAG
TACATCAATGGGCGTGGATAGCGGTTTGACTCACGGGGATTTCCAAGTCTCCACCCCATTGACGTCAATG
GGAGTTTGTTTTGGCACCAAAATCAACGGGACTTTCCAAAATGTCGTAACAACTCCGCCCCATTGACGCA
AATGGGCGGTAGGCGTGTACGGTGGGAGGTCTATATAAGCAGAGCTCTCCCTATCAGTGATAGAGATCTC
CCTATCAGTGATAGAGATCGTCGACGAGCTCGTTTAGTGAACCGTCAGATCGCCTGGAGACGCCATCCAC
GCTGTTTTGACCTCCATAGAAGACACCGGGACCGATCCAGCCTCCGGACTCTGGCGTTTAAACTTAAGCT
TGGTACCGAGCTCGGATCCGAAAACCTGTACTTCCAAGGAACCGGTGGTCACCTGTACAATCGATCCTGC
AGGAGCTAGCGAGAATTTGTATTTTCAGGGTGATATCATGAAGGATAACACCGTGCCACTGAAATTGATT
GCCCTGTTAGCGAACGGTGAATTTCACTCTGGCGAGCAGTTGGGTGAAACGCTGGGAATGAGCCGGGCGG
CTATTAATAAACACATTCAGACACTGCGTGACTGGGGCGTTGATGTCTTTACCGTTCCGGGTAAAGGATA
CAGCCTGCCTGAGCCTATCCAGTTACTTAATGCTAAACAGATATTGGGTCAGCTGGATGGCGGTAGTGTA
GCCGTGCTGCCAGTGATTGACTCCACGAATCAGTACCTTCTTGATCGTATCGGAGAGCTTAAATCGGGCG
ATGCTTGCATTGCAGAATACCAGCAGGCTGGCCGTGGTCGCCGGGGTCGGAAATGGTTTTCGCCTTTTGG
CGCAAACTTATATTTGTCGATGTTCTGGCGTCTGGAACAAGGCCCGGCGGCGGCGATTGGTTTAAGTCTG
GTTATCGGTATCGTGATGGCGGAAGTATTACGCAAGCTGGGTGCAGATAAAGTTCGTGTTAAATGGCCTA
ATGACCTCTATCTGCAGGATCGCAAGCTGGCAGGCATTCTGGTGGAGCTGACTGGCAAAACTGGCGATGC
GGCGCAAATAGTCATTGGAGCCGGGATCAACATGGCAATGCGCCGTGTTGAAGAGAGTGTCGTTAATCAG
GGGTGGATCACGCTGCAGGAAGCGGGGATCAATCTCGATCGTAATACGTTGGCGGCCATGCTAATACGTG
AATTACGTGCTGCGTTGGAACTCTTCGAACAAGAAGGATTGGCACCTTATCTGTCGCGCTGGGAAAAGCT
GGATAATTTTATTAATCGCCCAGTGAAACTTATCATTGGTGATAAAGAAATATTTGGCATTTCACGCGGA
ATAGACAAACAGGGGGCTTTATTACTTGAGCAGGATGGAATAATAAAACCCTGGATGGGCGGTGAAATAT
CCCTGCGTAGTGCAGAAAAAATCGATTACAAGGATGACGACGATAAGTAGCTCGAGTCTAGAGGGCCCGT
TTAAACCCGCTGATCAGCCTCGACTGTGCCTTCTAGTTGCCAGCCATCTGTTGTTTGCCCCTCCCCCGTG
CCTTCCTTGACCCTGGAAGGTGCCACTCCCACTGTCCTTTCCTAATAAAATGAGGAAATTGCATCGCATT
GTCTGAGTAGGTGTCATTCTATTCTGGGGGGTGGGGTGGGGCAGGACAGCAAGGGGGAGGATTGGGAAGA
CAATAGCAGGCATGCTGGGGATGCGGTGGGCTCTATGGCTTCTAAGGCGGAAAGAACCAGCTGGGGCTCT
AGGGGGTATCCCC
[124 nt withheld, positions 2394-2517]
C
[91 nt withheld, positions 2519-2609]
AGGGTGATGGTTCACGTACCTAGAAGTTCCTATTCCGAAGTTCCTATTCTCTAGAAAGTATAGGAACTTC
CTTGGCCAAAAAGCCTGAACTCACCGCGACGTCTGTCGAGAAGTTTCTGATCGAAAAGTTCGACAGCGTC
TCCGACCTGATGCAGCTCTCGGAGGGCGAAGAATCTCGTGCTTTCAGCTTCGATGTAGGAGGGCGTGGAT
ATGTCCTGCGGGTAAATAGCTGCGCCGATGGTTTCTACAAAGATCGTTATGTTTATCGGCACTTTGCATC
GGCCGCGCTCCCGATTCCGGAAGTGCTTGACATTGGGGAATTCAGCGAGAGCCTGACCTATTGCATCTCC
CGCCGTGCACAGGGTGTCACGTTGCAAGACCTGCCTGAAACCGAACTGCCCGCTGTTCTGCAGCCGGTCG
CGGAGGCCATGGATGCGATCGCTGCGGCCGATCTTAGCCAGACGAGCGGGTTCGGCCCATTCGGACCGCA
AGGAATCGGTCAATACACTACATGGCGTGATTTCATATGCGCGATTGCTGATCCCCATGTGTATCACTGG
CAAACTGTGATGGACGACACCGTCAGTGCGTCCGTCGCGCAGGCTCTCGATGAGCTGATGCTTTGGGCCG
AGGACTGCCCCGAAGTCCGGCACCTCGTGCACGCGGATTTCGGCTCCAACAATGTCCTGACGGACAATGG
CCGCATAACAGCGGTCATTGACTGGAGCGAGGCGATGTTCGGGGATTCCCAATACGAGGTCGCCAACATC
TTCTTCTGGAGGCCGTGGTTGGCTTGTATGGAGCAGCAGACGCGCTACTTCGAGCGGAGGCATCCGGAGC
TTGCAGGATCGCCGCGGCTCCGGGCGTATATGCTCCGCATTGGTCTTGACCAACTCTATCAGAGCTTGGT
TGACGGCAATTTCGATGATGCAGCTTGGGCGCAGGGTCGATGCGACGCAATCGTCCGATCCGGAGCCGGG
ACTGTCGGGCGTACACAAATCGCCCGCAGAAGCGCGGCCGTCTGGACCGATGGCTGTGTAGAAGTACTCG
CCGATAGTGGAAACCGACGCCCCAGCACTCGTCCGAGGGCAAAGGAATAGCACGTACTACGAGATTTCGA
TTCCACCGCCGCCTTCTATGAAAGGTTGGGCTTCGGAATCGTTTTCCGGGACGCCGGCTGGATGATCCTC
CAGCGCGGGGATCTCATGCTGGAGTTCTTCGCCCACCCCAACTTGTTTATTGCAGCTTATAATGGTTACA
AATAAAGCAATAGCATCACAAATTTCACAAATAAAGCATTTTTTTCACTGCATTCTAGTTGTGGTTTGTC
CAAACTCATCAATGTATCTTATCATGTCTGTATACCGTCGACCTCTAGCTAGAGCTTGGCGTAATCATGG
TCATAGCTGTTTCCTGTGTGAAATTGTTATCCGCTCACAATTCCACACAACATACGAGCCGGAAGCATAA
AGTGTAAAGCCTGGGGTGCCTAATGAGTGAGCTAACTCACATTAATTGCGTTGCGCTCACTGCCCGCTTT
CCAGTCGGGAAACCTGTCGTGCCAGCTGCATTAATGAATCGGCCAACGCGCGGGGAGAGGCGGTTTGCGT
ATTGGGCGCTCTTCCGCTTCCTCGCTCACTGACTCGCTGCGCTCGGTCGTTCGGCTGCGGCGAGCGGTAT
CAGCTCACTCAAAGGCGGTAATACGGTTATCCACAGAATCAGGGGATAACGCAGGAAAGAACATGTGAGC
AAAAGGCCAGCAAAAGGCCAGGAACCGTAAAAAGGCCGCGTTGCTGGCGTTTTTCCATAGGCTCCGCCCC
CCTGACGAGCATCACAAAAATCGACGCTCAAGTCAGAGGTGGCGAAACCCGACAGGACTATAAAGATACC
AGGCGTTTCCCCCTGGAAGCTCCCTCGTGCGCTCTCCTGTTCCGACCCTGCCGCTTACCGGATACCTGTC
CGCCTTTCTCCCTTCGGGAAGCGTGGCGCTTTCTCATAGCTCACGCTGTAGGTATCTCAGTTCGGTGTAG
GTCGTTCGCTCCAAGCTGGGCTGTGTGCACGAACCCCCCGTTCAGCCCGACCGCTGCGCCTTATCCGGTA
ACTATCGTCTTGAGTCCAACCCGGTAAGACACGACTTATCGCCACTGGCAGCAGCCACTGGTAACAGGAT
TAGCAGAGCGAGGTATGTAGGCGGTGCTACAGAGTTCTTGAAGTGGTGGCCTAACTACGGCTACACTAGA
AGAACAGTATTTGGTATCTGCGCTCTGCTGAAGCCAGTTACCTTCGGAAAAAGAGTTGGTAGCTCTTGAT
CCGGCAAACAAACCACCGCTGGTAGCGGTGGTTTTTTTGTTTGCAAGCAGCAGATTACGCGCAGAAAAAA
AGGATCTCAAGAAGATCCTTTGATCTTTTCTACGGGGTCTGACGCTCAGTGGAACGAAAACTCACGTTAA
GGGATTTTGGTCATGAGATTATCAAAAAGGATCTTCACCTAGATCCTTTTAAATTAAAAATGAAGTTTTA
AATCAATCTAAAGTATATATGAGTAAACTTGGTCTGACAGTTACCAATGCTTAATCAGTGAGGCACCTAT
CTCAGCGATCTGTCTATTTCGTTCATCCATAGTTGCCTGACTCCCCGTCGTGTAGATAACTACGATACGG
GAGGGCTTACCATCTGGCCCCAGTGCTGCAATGATACCGCGAGACCCACGCTCACCGGCTCCAGATTTAT
CAGCAATAAACCAGCCAGCCGGAAGGGCCGAGCGCAGAAGTGGTCCTGCAACTTTATCCGCCTCCATCCA
GTCTATTAATTGTTGCCGGGAAGCTAGAGTAAGTAGTTCGCCAGTTAATAGTTTGCGCAACGTTGTTGCC
ATTGCTACAGGCATCGTGGTGTCACGCTCGTCGTTTGGTATGGCTTCATTCAGCTCCGGTTCCCAACGAT
CAAGGCGAGTTACATGATCCCCCATGTTGTGCAAAAAAGCGGTTAGCTCCTTCGGTCCTCCGATCGTTGT
CAGAAGTAAGTTGGCCGCAGTGTTATCACTCATGGTTATGGCAGCACTGCATAATTCTCTTACTGTCATG
CCATCCGTAAGATGCTTTTCTGTGACTGGTGAGTACTCAACCAAGTCATTCTGAGAATAGTGTATGCGGC
GACCGAGTTGCTCTTGCCCGGCGTCAATACGGGATAATACCGCGCCACATAGCAGAACTTTAAAAGTGCT
CATCATTGGAAAACGTTCTTCGGGGCGAAAACTCTCAAGGATCTTACCGCTGTTGAGATCCAGTTCGATG
TAACCCACTCGTGCACCCAACTGATCTTCAGCATCTTTTACTTTCACCAGCGTTTCTGGGTGAGCAAAAA
CAGGAAGGCAAAATGCCGCAAAAAAGGGAATAAGGGCGACACGGAAATGTTGAATACTCATACTCTTCCT
TTTTCAATATTATTGAAGCATTTATCAGGGTTATTGTCTCATGAGCGGATACATATTTGAATGTATTTAG
AAAAATAAACAAATAGGGGTTCCGCGCACATTTCCCCGAAAAGTGCCACCTGACGTCGA
Features (pLannotate 1.2.2; 23 found; start..end, strand, type, name):
     26..78      -  misc_feature   bom (fragment): basis of mobility region from pBR322
    233..612     +  enhancer       CMV enhancer: human cytomegalovirus immediate early enhancer
    613..816     +  promoter       CMV promoter: human cytomegalovirus (CMV) immediate early promoter
    818..837     +  promoter       PLtetO-1 promoter (fragment): modified phage lambda PL promoter with tet operator sites (Lutz and Bujard, 1997)
    839..858     +  promoter       PLtetO-1 promoter (fragment): modified phage lambda PL promoter with tet operator sites (Lutz and Bujard, 1997)
    866..899     +  promoter       TRE3GV promoter (fragment): 3rd-generation Tet-responsive promoter that can be activated by binding of Tet-On® 3G, optimized for retroviral and lentiviral vectors
   1000..1016    +  CDS            TEV site (fragment): tobacco etch virus (TEV) protease recognition and cleavage site
   1088..2050    +  CDS            birA: BIRA_ECOLI - Also known as bioR, dhbB. Experimental evidence at protein level: Swiss-Prot protein existence level 1. Acts both as a biotin--[acetyl-CoA-carboxylase] ligase and a biotin-operon repressor. In the presence of ATP, BirA activates biotin to form the BirA-biotinyl-5'-adenylate (BirA-bio-5'-AMP or holoBirA) complex. HoloBirA can either transfer the biotinyl moiety to the biotin carboxyl carrier protein (BCCP) subunit of acetyl-CoA carboxylase, or bind to the biotin operator site and inhibit transcription of the operon. From Escherichia coli (strain K12).
   2051..2077    +  CDS            3xFLAG (fragment): three tandem FLAG® epitope tags
   2124..2348    +  polyA_signal   bGH poly(A) signal: bovine growth hormone polyadenylation signal
   2355..2373    +  promoter       SV40 promoter (fragment): SV40 enhancer and early promoter
   2394..2627    +  rep_origin     f1 ori (fragment) (sequence partly withheld): f1 bacteriophage origin of replication; arrow indicates direction of (+) strand synthesis
   2632..2679    +  protein_bind   FRT: FLP-mediated recombination occurs in the 8-bp core sequence TCTAGAAA (Turan and Bode, 2011). FLP recombinase from the Saccharomyces cerevisiae 2μ plasmid
   2687..3709    +  CDS            HygR: aminoglycoside phosphotransferase from E. coli; aph(4)-Ia; confers resistance to hygromycin
   3719..3844    +  CDS            ble (fragment): BLE_KLEPN - Experimental evidence at protein level: Swiss-Prot protein existence level 1. Binding protein with a strong affinity to the bleomycin family of antibiotics. Binds to CL990; an antimitotic-antibiotic compound. From Klebsiella pneumoniae.
   3839..3960    +  polyA_signal   SV40 poly(A) signal: SV40 polyadenylation signal
   4033..4049    -  protein_bind   lac operator: The lac repressor binds to the lac operator to inhibit transcription in E. coli. This inhibition can be relieved by adding lactose or isopropyl-β-D-thiogalactopyranoside (IPTG). lac repressor encoded by lacI
   4057..4087    -  promoter       lac promoter: promoter for the E. coli lac operon
   4102..4123    -  protein_bind   CAP binding site: CAP binding activates transcription in the presence of cAMP. E. coli catabolite activator protein
   4136..4228    -  CDS            lacI (fragment): lac repressor; lacI; The lac repressor binds to the lac operator to inhibit transcription in E. coli. This inhibition can be relieved by adding lactose or isopropyl-β-D-thiogalactopyranoside (IPTG).
   4411..4999    -  rep_origin     ori: high-copy-number ColE1/pMB1/pBR322/pUC origin of replication
   5170..6030    -  CDS            AmpR: β-lactamase; bla; confers resistance to ampicillin, carbenicillin, and related antibiotics
   6031..6135    -  promoter       AmpR promoter: bla
