[The description below was written by a language model from this plasmid's Addgene catalogue record and pLannotate feature annotations shown in this document.]
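Description:
pKK-TEV-BirA-FLAG is an empty mammalian expression backbone of about 6.2 kb, derived from pcDNA5/FRT/TO and belonging to the pKK vector family. It is maintained in E. coli as a high-copy plasmid through a ColE1/pUC-type origin and ampicillin resistance (AmpR with its own bla promoter). It carries no gene of interest. A cloning site optimised for ligation-independent (SLIC) cloning, and also usable for conventional restriction–ligation, lies downstream of the promoter and upstream of the tag module. The same set of universal primers can be used to place a coding sequence into any member of the family.

Expression is driven by the CMV enhancer/promoter followed by tet operator sequences (annotated as short PLtetO-1 and TRE fragments), which makes transcription tetracycline-responsive in cells that supply the Tet repressor. An inserted open reading frame is fused at its C-terminus to a TEV protease cleavage site, the E. coli biotin ligase BirA and a FLAG epitope, and the transcript ends at the bGH polyadenylation signal. The record does not say which BirA variant is encoded, although the stated purpose is BioID, in which proteins near the bait are biotinylated so that interaction partners can be identified. FLAG allows detection of the fusion by western blot or immunofluorescence.

An FRT site sits directly upstream of a hygromycin resistance gene with no annotated promoter of its own, followed by an SV40 poly(A) signal. In the Flp-In system, FLP-mediated integration at a genomic FRT locus activates this marker, allowing selection of stable, isogenic cell lines. The two sequence records, one from the depositor and one from repository sequencing, give essentially identical annotations.
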