Addgene plasmid #105786: pKK-TEV-BirA-FLAG
Purpose: (Empty Backbone) Expression of your protein of interest in fusion with BirA-FLAG at the C-terminus (cleavable by TEV). Search for protein partners using the BioID (PMID: 15707685, 22412018).
Depositing lab: Andrzej Dziembowski. Depositing organization: Polish Academy of Sciences, Institute of Biochemistry and Biophysics. Publication: Versatile approach for functional analysis of human proteins and efficient stable cell line generation using FLP-mediated recombination system. Szczesny RJ, Kowalska K, Klosowska-Kosicka K, Chlebowski A, Owczarek EP, Warkocki Z, Kulinski TM, Adamska D, Affek K, Jedroszkowiak A, Kotrys AV, Tomecki R, Krawczyk PS, Borowski LS, Dziembowski A. PLoS One. 2018 Mar 28;13(3):e0194887. doi: 10.1371/journal.pone.0194887. eCollection 2018. PubMed 29590189.
Backbone
  Vector backbone: pcDNA5/FRT/TO
  Backbone manufacturer: Invitrogen
  Vector type: Mammalian Expression ; Flp-In competent
  Selectable markers: Hygromycin
  Tag / fusion protein: TEV-BirA-FLAG (C terminal on backbone)
Growth in bacteria
  Bacterial resistance: Ampicillin, 100 μg/mL
  Growth temperature: 37°C
  Growth strain: DH5alpha
  Copy number: High Copy
Gene/Insert
  Gene/Insert name: None
  Tag / fusion protein: TEV-BirA-FLAG (C terminal on backbone)
Terms and licenses: Academic/Nonprofit Terms; Industry Terms: Not Available to Industry
Depositor comments: This vector is a member of the pKK vector family. Its cloning site was optimized for the SLIC approach, however, a traditional restriction and ligation based approach is also possible (see Szczesny RJ et al. for detailed protocols; bioRxiv, doi: https://doi.org/10.1101/160101) This vector is a derivate of the pcDNA5/FRT/TO plasmid (Invitrogen) and is suitable for stable cell line generation using the Flp-In system. Transcription of the gene of interest is driven by a tetracycline responsive CMV promoter. A given coding sequence can be cloned into all pKK vectors using just three universal PCR primers and a ligation-independent DNA cloning method. The presence of FLAG facilitates detection of protein of interest by western blot or immunofluorescence.
How to cite: pKK-TEV-BirA-FLAG was a gift from Andrzej Dziembowski (Addgene plasmid # 105786 ; http://n2t.net/addgene:105786 ; RRID:Addgene_105786)
